>Addgene plasmid #181891 | pPHR-mCherry-nE-mHP1alpha-delCTE | addgene full sequence | sequence record 359705 | Addgene NGS Result
TAGTTATTAATAGTAATCAATTACGGGGTCATTAGTTCATAGCCCATATATGGAGTTCCGCGTTACATAA
CTTACGGTAAATGGCCCGCCTGGCTGACCGCCCAACGACCCCCGCCCATTGACGTCAATAATGACGTATG
TTCCCATAGTAACGCCAATAGGGACTTTCCATTGACGTCAATGGGTGGAGTATTTACGGTAAACTGCCCA
CTTGGCAGTACATCAAGTGTATCATATGCCAAGTACGCCCCCTATTGACGTCAATGACGGTAAATGGCCC
GCCTGGCATTATGCCCAGTACATGACCTTATGGGACTTTCCTACTTGGCAGTACATCTACGTATTAGTCA
TCGCTATTACCATGGTGATGCGGTTTTGGCAGTACATCAATGGGCGTGGATAGCGGTTTGACTCACGGGG
ATTTCCAAGTCTCCACCCCATTGACGTCAATGGGAGTTTGTTTTGGCACCAAAATCAACGGGACTTTCCA
AAATGTCGTAACAACTCCGCCCCATTGACGCAAATGGGCGGTAGGCGTGTACGGTGGGAGGTCTATATAA
GCAGAGCTGGTTTAGTGAACCGTCAGATCCGCTAGCGCTACCGGACTCAGATCTCGAGGCCACCATGAAG
ATGGACAAAAAGACTATAGTTTGGTTTAGAAGAGACCTAAGGATTGAGGATAATCCTGCATTAGCAGCAG
CTGCTCACGAAGGATCTGTTTTTCCTGTCTTCATTTGGTGTCCTGAAGAAGAAGGACAGTTTTATCCTGG
AAGAGCTTCAAGATGGTGGATGAAACAATCACTTGCTCACTTATCTCAATCCTTGAAGGCTCTTGGATCT
GACCTCACTTTAATCAAAACCCACAACACGATTTCAGCGATCTTGGATTGTATCCGCGTTACCGGTGCTA
CAAAAGTCGTCTTTAACCACCTCTATGATCCTGTTTCGTTAGTTCGGGACCATACCGTAAAGGAGAAGCT
GGTGGAACGTGGGATCTCTGTGCAAAGCTACAATGGAGATCTATTGTATGAACCGTGGGAGATATACTGC
GAAAAGGGCAAACCTTTTACGAGTTTCAATTCTTACTGGAAGAAATGCTTAGATATGTCGATTGAATCCG
TTATGCTTCCTCCTCCTTGGCGGTTGATGCCAATAACTGCAGCGGCTGAAGCGATTTGGGCGTGTTCGAT
TGAAGAACTAGGGCTGGAGAATGAGGCCGAGAAACCGAGCAATGCGTTGTTAACTAGAGCTTGGTCTCCA
GGATGGAGCAATGCTGATAAGTTACTAAATGAGTTCATCGAGAAGCAGTTGATAGATTATGCAAAGAACA
GCAAGAAAGTTGTTGGGAATTCTACTTCACTACTTTCTCCGTATCTCCATTTCGGGGAAATAAGCGTCAG
ACACGTTTTCCAGTGTGCCCGGATGAAACAAATTATATGGGCAAGAGATAAGAACAGTGAAGGAGAAGAA
AGTGCAGATCTTTTTCTTAGGGGAATCGGTTTAAGAGAGTATTCTCGGTATATATGTTTCAACTTCCCGT
TTACTCACGAGCAATCGTTGTTGAGTCATCTTCGGTTTTTCCCTTGGGATGCTGATGTTGATAAGTTCAA
GGCCTGGAGACAAGGCAGGACCGGTTATCCGTTGGTGGATGCCGGAATGAGAGAGCTTTGGGCTACCGGA
TGGATGCATAACAGAATAAGAGTGATTGTTTCAAGCTTTGCTGTGAAGTTTCTTCTCCTTCCATGGAAAT
GGGGAATGAAGTATTTCTGGGATACACTTTTGGATGCTGATTTGGAATGTGACATCCTTGGCTGGCAGTA
TATCTCTGGGAGTATCCCCGATGGCCACGAGCTTGATCGCTTGGACAATCCCGCGTTACAAGGCGCCAAA
TATGACCCAGAAGGTGAGTACATAAGGCAATGGCTTCCCGAGCTTGCGAGATTGCCAACTGAATGGATCC
ATCATCCATGGGACGCTCCTTTAACCGTACTCAAAGCTTCTGGTGTGGAACTCGGAACAAACTATGCGAA
ACCCATTGTAGACATCGACACAGCTCGTGAGCTACTAGCTAAAGCTATTTCAAGAACCCGTGAAGCACAG
ATCATGATCGGAGCAGCAGCCCGGGTCATGGTGAGCAAGGGCGAGGAGGATAACATGGCCATCATCAAGG
AGTTCATGCGCTTCAAGGTGCACATGGAGGGCTCCGTGAACGGCCACGAGTTCGAGATCGAGGGCGAGGG
CGAGGGCCGCCCCTACGAGGGCACCCAGACCGCCAAGCTGAAGGTGACCAAGGGTGGCCCCCTGCCCTTC
GCCTGGGACATCCTGTCCCCTCAGTTCATGTACGGCTCCAAGGCCTACGTGAAGCACCCCGCCGACATCC
CCGACTACTTGAAGCTGTCCTTCCCCGAGGGCTTCAAGTGGGAGCGCGTGATGAACTTCGAGGACGGCGG
CGTGGTGACCGTGACCCAGGACTCCTCCCTGCAGGACGGCGAGTTCATCTACAAGGTGAAGCTGCGCGGC
ACCAACTTCCCCTCCGACGGCCCCGTAATGCAGAAGAAGACCATGGGCTGGGAGGCCTCCTCCGAGCGGA
TGTACCCCGAGGACGGCGCCCTGAAGGGCGAGATCAAGCAGAGGCTGAAGCTGAAGGACGGCGGCCACTA
CGACGCTGAGGTCAAGACCACCTACAAGGCCAAGAAGCCCGTGCAGCTGCCCGGCGCCTACAACGTCAAC
ATCAAGTTGGACATCACCTCCCACAACGAGGACTACACCATCGTGGAACAGTACGAACGCGCCGAGGGCC
GCCACTCCACCGGCGGCATGGACGAGCTGTACAAGATGGGAAAGAAGACCAAGAGGACAGCCGACGAGGA
AGAGGAAGAGGATGAGGAGGAATATGTGGTGGAAAAGGTGTTGGACAGGCGCATGGTTAAGGGGCAAGTG
GAATATCTGTTGAAGTGGAAAGGCTTTTCTGAGGAGCACAATACTTGGGAACCTGAGAAGAACTTGGATT
GTCCTGAACTAATTTCTGAGTTTATGAAAAAGTATAAGAAGATGAAGGAGGGTGAAAACAATAAGCCCAG
GGAGAAATCAGAAGGAAACAAGAGGAAATCCAGTTTCTCCAACAGCGCTGATGATATTAAATCTAAAAAA
AAGAGAGAGCAAAGCAATGATATCGCTCGGGGCTTTGAGAGAGGACTGGAACCAGAAAAGATCATCGGAG
CAACAGATTCCTGCGGTGACTTAATGTTCTTAATGAAATGGAAAGACACAGATGAAGCTGACCTGGTTCT
TGCAAAAGAAGCTAACGTGAAGTGTCCACAGATTGTGATAGCATTTTATGAAGAGAGACTGACGTGGCAC
GCATATTAAGCGGCCGCGACTCTAGATCATAATCAGCCATACCACATTTGTAGAGGTTTTACTTGCTTTA
AAAAACCTCCCACACCTCCCCCTGAACCTGAAACATAAAATGAATGCAATTGTTGTTGTTAACTTGTTTA
TTGCAGCTTATAATGGTTACAAATAAAGCAATAGCATCACAAATTTCACAAATAAAGCATTTTTTTCACT
GCATTCTAGTTGTGGTTTGTCCAAACTCATCAATGTATCTTAAGGCGTAAATTGTAAGCGTTAATATTTT
GTTAAAATTCGCGTTAAATTTTTGTTAAATCAGCTCATTTTTTAACCAATAGGCCGAAATCGGCAAAATC
CCTTATAAATCAAAAGAATAGACCGAGATAGGGT
[37 nt withheld, positions 3745-3781]
AAAGAACGTGGACTCCAACGTCAAAGG
[49 nt withheld, positions 3809-3857]
T
[91 nt withheld, positions 3859-3949]
G
[124 nt withheld, positions 3951-4074]
CAGGTGGCACTTTTCGGGGAAATGTGCGCGGAACCCCTATTTGTTTATTTTTCTAAATACATTCAAATAT
GTATCCGCTCATGAGACAATAACCCTGATAAATGCTTCAATAATATTGAAAAAGGAAGAGTCCTGAGGCG
GAAAGAACCAGCTGTGGAATGTGTGTCAGTTAGGGTGTGGAAAGTCCCCAGGCTCCCCAGCAGGCAGAAG
TATGCAAAGCATGCATCTCAATTAGTCAGCAACCAGGTGTGGAAAGTCCCCAGGCTCCCCAGCAGGCAGA
AGTATGCAAAGCATGCATCTCAATTAGTCAGCAACCATAGTCCCGCCCCTAACTCCGCCCATCCCGCCCC
TAACTCCGCCCAGTTCCGCCCATTCTCCGCCCCATGGCTGACTAATTTTTTTTATTTATGCAGAGGCCGA
GGCCGCCTCGGCCTCTGAGCTATTCCAGAAGTAGTGAGGAGGCTTTTTTGGAGGCCTAGGCTTTTGCAAA
GATCGATCAAGAGACAGGATGAGGATCGTTTCGCATGATTGAACAAGATGGATTGCACGCAGGTTCTCCG
GCCGCTTGGGTGGAGAGGCTATTCGGCTATGACTGGGCACAACAGACAATCGGCTGCTCTGATGCCGCCG
TGTTCCGGCTGTCAGCGCAGGGGCGCCCGGTTCTTTTTGTCAAGACCGACCTGTCCGGTGCCCTGAATGA
ACTGCAAGACGAGGCAGCGCGGCTATCGTGGCTGGCCACGACGGGCGTTCCTTGCGCAGCTGTGCTCGAC
GTTGTCACTGAAGCGGGAAGGGACTGGCTGCTATTGGGCGAAGTGCCGGGGCAGGATCTCCTGTCATCTC
ACCTTGCTCCTGCCGAGAAAGTATCCATCATGGCTGATGCAATGCGGCGGCTGCATACGCTTGATCCGGC
TACCTGCCCATTCGACCACCAAGCGAAACATCGCATCGAGCGAGCACGTACTCGGATGGAAGCCGGTCTT
GTCGATCAGGATGATCTGGACGAAGAGCATCAGGGGCTCGCGCCAGCCGAACTGTTCGCCAGGCTCAAGG
CGAGCATGCCCGACGGCGAGGATCTCGTCGTGACCCATGGCGATGCCTGCTTGCCGAATATCATGGTGGA
AAATGGCCGCTTTTCTGGATTCATCGACTGTGGCCGGCTGGGTGTGGCGGACCGCTATCAGGACATAGCG
TTGGCTACCCGTGATATTGCTGAAGAGCTTGGCGGCGAATGGGCTGACCGCTTCCTCGTGCTTTACGGTA
TCGCCGCTCCCGATTCGCAGCGCATCGCCTTCTATCGCCTTCTTGACGAGTTCTTCTGAGCGGGACTCTG
GGGTTCGAAATGACCGACCAAGCGACGCCCAACCTGCCATCACGAGATTTCGATTCCACCGCCGCCTTCT
ATGAAAGGTTGGGCTTCGGAATCGTTTTCCGGGACGCCGGCTGGATGATCCTCCAGCGCGGGGATCTCAT
GCTGGAGTTCTTCGCCCACCCTAGGGGGAGGCTAACTGAAACACGGAAGGAGACAATACCGGAAGGAACC
CGCGCTATGACGGCAATAAAAAGACAGAATAAAACGCACGGTGTTGGGTCGTTTGTTCATAAACGCGGGG
TTCGGTCCCAGGGCTGGCACTCTGTCGATACCCCACCGAGACCCCATTGGGGCCAATACGCCCGCGTTTC
TTCCTTTTCCCCACCCCACCCCCCAAGTTCGGGTGAAGGCCCAGGGCTCGCAGCCAACGTCGGGGCGGCA
GGCCCTGCCATAGCCTCAGGTTACTCATATATACTTTAGATTGATTTAAAACTTCATTTTTAATTTAAAA
GGATCTAGGTGAAGATCCTTTTTGATAATCTCATGACCAAAATCCCTTAACGTGAGTTTTCGTTCCACTG
AGCGTCAGACCCCGTAGAAAAGATCAAAGGATCTTCTTGAGATCCTTTTTTTCTGCGCGTAATCTGCTGC
TTGCAAACAAAAAAACCACCGCTACCAGCGGTGGTTTGTTTGCCGGATCAAGAGCTACCAACTCTTTTTC
CGAAGGTAACTGGCTTCAGCAGAGCGCAGATACCAAATACTGTTCTTCTAGTGTAGCCGTAGTTAGGCCA
CCACTTCAAGAACTCTGTAGCACCGCCTACATACCTCGCTCTGCTAATCCTGTTACCAGTGGCTGCTGCC
AGTGGCGATAAGTCGTGTCTTACCGGGTTGGACTCAAGACGATAGTTACCGGATAAGGCGCAGCGGTCGG
GCTGAACGGGGGGTTCGTGCACACAGCCCAGCTTGGAGCGAACGACCTACACCGAACTGAGATACCTACA
GCGTGAGCTATGAGAAAGCGCCACGCTTCCCGAAGGGAGAAAGGCGGACAGGTATCCGGTAAGCGGCAGG
GTCGGAACAGGAGAGCGCACGAGGGAGCTTCCAGGGGGAAACGCCTGGTATCTTTATAGTCCTGTCGGGT
TTCGCCACCTCTGACTTGAGCGTCGATTTTTGTGATGCTCGTCAGGGGGGCGGAGCCTATGGAAAAACGC
CAGCAACGCGGCCTTTTTACGGTTCCTGGCCTTTTGCTGGCCTTTTGCTCACATGTTCTTTCCTGCGTTA
TCCCCTGATTCTGTGGATAACCGTATTACCGCCATGCAT
Features (pLannotate 1.2.2; 16 found; start..end, strand, type, name):
     61..364     +  enhancer       CMV enhancer: human cytomegalovirus immediate early enhancer
    365..568     +  promoter       CMV promoter: human cytomegalovirus (CMV) immediate early promoter
    591..618     +  misc_feature   MCS (fragment): multiple cloning site
    625..2118    +  CDS            CRY2PHR: N-terminal photolyase homology region of Arabidopsis thaliana cryptochrome 2 binds to CIB1 upon exposure to blue light (Kennedy et al., 2010)
   2128..2835    +  CDS            mCherry: mCherry is a basic (constitutively fluorescent) red fluorescent protein published in 2004, derived from Discosoma sp.. It is reported to be a very rapidly-maturing monomer with low acid sensitivity.
   2836..3366    +  CDS            Cbx5 (fragment): CBX5_MOUSE - Also known as Hp1a. Experimental evidence at protein level: Swiss-Prot protein existence level 1. Component of heterochromatin that recognizes and binds histone H3 tails methylated at 'Lys-9' (H3K9me), leading to epigenetic repression. In contrast, it is excluded from chromatin when 'Tyr-41' of histone H3 is phosphorylated (H3Y41ph). Can interact with lamin-B receptor (LBR). This interaction can contribute to the association of the heterochromatin with the inner nuclear membrane. Involved in the formation of functional kinetochore through interaction with MIS12 complex proteins (B
   3385..3468    +  CDS            large T antigen (fragment): large T antigen from SV40 (simian virus 40)
   3491..3612    +  polyA_signal   SV40 poly(A) signal: SV40 polyadenylation signal
   3646..4074    -  rep_origin     f1 ori (sequence partly withheld): f1 bacteriophage origin of replication; arrow indicates direction of (+) strand synthesis
   4101..4205    +  promoter       AmpR promoter: bla
   4207..4564    +  promoter       SV40 promoter: SV40 enhancer and early promoter
   4599..5393    +  CDS            NeoR/KanR: aminoglycoside phosphotransferase from Tn5; aph(3')-II (or nptII); confers resistance to neomycin, kanamycin, and G418 (Geneticin®)
   5414..5566    +  CDS            ble (fragment): BLE_KLEPN - Experimental evidence at protein level: Swiss-Prot protein existence level 1. Binding protein with a strong affinity to the bleomycin family of antibiotics. Binds to CL990; an antimitotic-antibiotic compound. From Klebsiella pneumoniae.
   5625..5672    +  polyA_signal   HSV TK poly(A) signal: herpes simplex virus thymidine kinase polyadenylation signal (Cole and Stacy, 1985)
   5763..5779    -  polyA_signal   bGH poly(A) signal (fragment): bovine growth hormone polyadenylation signal
   6001..6589    +  rep_origin     ori: high-copy-number ColE1/pMB1/pBR322/pUC origin of replication
