[The description below was written by a language model from this plasmid's Addgene catalogue record and pLannotate feature annotations shown in this document.]
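Description:
pPHR-mCherry-nE-mHP1alpha-delCTE is a mammalian expression plasmid built on the Clontech pmCherry-N1 backbone, with a sequenced length of about 6.7 kb. It is propagated in E. coli at high copy from a ColE1/pUC-type origin and also carries an f1 origin. A single NeoR/KanR (Tn5 aminoglycoside phosphotransferase) gene provides both selections. The bacterial AmpR (bla) promoter drives it for kanamycin resistance in bacteria, and the SV40 enhancer/early promoter drives it for G418 selection in mammalian cells, with an HSV TK polyadenylation signal downstream.

The payload is a single fusion open reading frame driven by the CMV immediate early enhancer and promoter and terminated by the SV40 poly(A) signal. From the N terminus it encodes the photolyase homology region (PHR) of Arabidopsis thaliana cryptochrome 2, then the red fluorescent protein mCherry, then mouse HP1alpha (Cbx5). The HP1alpha portion carries S11E, S12E, S13E and S14E substitutions, which mimic phosphorylation of the N-terminal extension. It also lacks the last 14 residues that form the C-terminal extension, consistent with the annotation of Cbx5 as a fragment. The automated annotation also flags short fragments of SV40 large T antigen, ble and the bGH poly(A) signal; the record does not assign these any function.

CRY2 PHR binds CIB1 under blue light, and the record describes the protein as a soluble light-dependent effector. On illumination it can be used for optodroplet formation or recruited to CIBN-tagged localizer proteins, with mCherry reporting its distribution. The associated publication examined whether mouse heterochromatin shows hallmarks of HP1-driven liquid-liquid phase separation, and this variant tests how the phosphomimetic N-terminal extension and loss of the C-terminal extension affect that behaviour.
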