Addgene plasmid #181891: pPHR-mCherry-nE-mHP1alpha-delCTE
Purpose: Soluble light-dependent effector protein (HP1alpha, phosphomimetic NTE mutant with deletion of C-terminal extension)for optodroplet formation or recruitment to CIBN localizers
Depositing lab: Karsten Rippe. Depositing organization: Deutsches Krebsforschungszentrum (DKFZ). Publication: Mouse Heterochromatin Adopts Digital Compaction States without Showing Hallmarks of HP1-Driven Liquid-Liquid Phase Separation. Erdel F, Rademacher A, Vlijm R, Tunnermann J, Frank L, Weinmann R, Schweigert E, Yserentant K, Hummert J, Bauer C, Schumacher S, Al Alwash A, Normand C, Herten DP, Engelhardt J, Rippe K. Mol Cell. 2020 Apr 16;78(2):236-249.e7. doi: 10.1016/j.molcel.2020.02.005. Epub 2020 Feb 25. PubMed 32101700.
Backbone
  Vector backbone: pmCherry-N1
  Backbone manufacturer: Clontech
  Backbone size w/o insert (bp): 3958
  Vector type: Mammalian Expression
  Selectable markers: Neomycin (select with G418)
Growth in bacteria
  Bacterial resistance: Kanamycin, 50 μg/mL
  Growth temperature: 37°C
  Growth strain: DH5alpha
  Copy number: High Copy
Gene/Insert
  Gene/Insert name: PHR-mCherry-nE-mHP1alpha-delCTE (alt names: PHR domain of CRY2; CBX 5)
  Species: M. musculus (mouse), A. thaliana (mustard weed)
  Mutation: S11E, S12E, S13E, S14E, 14 aa C-terminal deletion
  Entrez Gene: Cbx5 (a.k.a. 2610029O15Rik, HP1, Hp1a, Hp1alpha)
  Promoter: CMV
  Tag / fusion protein: PHR-mCherry (N terminal on insert)
  Cloning method: Unknown
Terms and licenses: Academic/Nonprofit Terms; Industry Terms: Not Available to Industry
Depositor comments: For additional reference on HP1alpha, please see Larson et al. 2017 Nature, PMID 28636604, https://doi.org/10.1038/nature22822
How to cite: pPHR-mCherry-nE-mHP1alpha-delCTE was a gift from Karsten Rippe (Addgene plasmid # 181891 ; http://n2t.net/addgene:181891 ; RRID:Addgene_181891)
